>Addgene plasmid #160953 | pMKO.1-shCdk1 | addgene full sequence | sequence record 319405 | Addgene NGS Result
GAGGGCCTATTTCCCATGATTCCTTCATATTTGCATATACGATACAAGGCTGTTAGAGAGATAATTAGAA
TTAATTTGACTGTAAACACAAAGATATTAGTACAAAATACGTGACGTAGAAAGTAATAATTTCTTGGGTA
GTTTGCAGTTTTAAAATTATGTTTTAAAATGGACTATCATATGCTTACCGTAACTTGAAAGTATTTCGAT
TTCTTGGCTTTATATATCTTGTGGAAAGGACGAAACACCGGGCTGTATCTCATCTTTGAGTTCTCGAGAA
CTCAAAGATGAGATACAGCTTTTTGAATTCGCCAGCACAGTGGTCGACCCTGTGGAATGTGTGTCAGTTA
GGGTGTGGAAAGTCCCCAGGCTTCCCAGCAGGCAGAAGTATGCAAAGCATGCATCTCAATTAGTCAGCAA
CCAGGTGTGGAAAGTCCCCAGGCTCCCCAGCAGGCAGAAGTATGCAAAGCATGCATCTCAATTAGTCAGC
AACCATAGTCCCGCCCCTAACTCCGCCCATCCCGCCCCTAACTCCGCCCAGTTCCGCCCATTCTCCGCCC
CATGGCTGACTAATTTTTTTTATTTATGCAGAGGCCGAGGCCGCCTCGGCCTCTGAGCTATTCCAGAAGT
AGTGAGGAGGCTTTTTTGGAGGCCTAGGCTTTTGCAAAAAGCTTACCATGACCGAGTACAAGCCCACGGT
GCGCCTCGCCACCCGCGACGACGTCCCCAGGGCCGTACGCACCCTCGCCGCCGCGTTCGCCGACTACCCC
GCCACGCGCCACACCGTCGATCCGGACCGCCACATCGAGCGGGTCACCGAGCTGCAAGAACTCTTCCTCA
CGCGCGTCGGGCTCGACATCGGCAAGGTGTGGGTCGCGGACGACGGCGCCGCGGTGGCGGTCTGGACCAC
GCCGGAGAGCGTCGAAGCGGGGGCGGTGTTCGCCGAGATCGGCCCGCGCATGGCCGAGTTGAGCGGTTCC
CGGCTGGCCGCGCAGCAACAGATGGAAGGCCTCCTGGCGCCGCACCGGCCCAAGGAGCCCGCGTGGTTCC
TGGCCACCGTCGGCGTCTCGCCCGACCACCAGGGCAAGGGTCTGGGCAGCGCCGTCGTGCTCCCCGGAGT
GGAGGCGGCCGAGCGCGCCGGGGTGCCCGCCTTCCTGGAGACCTCCGCGCCCCGCAACCTCCCCTTCTAC
GAGCGGCTCGGCTTCACCGTCACCGCCGACGTCGAGGTGCCCGAAGGACCGCGCACCTGGTGCATGACCC
GCAAGCCCGGTGCCTGACGCCCGCCCCACGACCCGCAGCGCCCGACCGAAAGGAGCGCACGACCCCATGC
ATCGATTAGTCCAATTTGTTAAAGACAGGATATCAGTGGTCCAGGCTCTAGTTTTGACTCAACAATATCA
CCAGCTGAAGCCTATAGAGTACGAGCCATAGATAAAATAAAAGATTTTATTTAGTCTCCAGAAAAAGGGG
GGAATGAAAGACCCCACCTGTAGGTTTGGCAAGCTAGCTTAAGTAACGCCATTTTGCAAGGCATGGAAAA
ATACATAACTGAGAATAGAGAAGTTCAGATCAAGGTCAGGAACAGATGGAACAGGGTCGACCCTAGAGAA
CCATCAGATGTTTCCAGGGTGCCCCAAGGACCTGAAATGACCCTGTGCCTTATTTGAACTAACCAATCAG
TTCGCTTCTCGCTTCTGTTCGCGCGCTTCTGCTCCCCGAGCTCAATAAAAGAGCCCACAACCCCTCACTC
GGGGCGCCAGTCCTCCGATTGACTGAGTCGCCCGGGTACCCGTGTATCCAATAAACCCTCTTGCAGTTGC
ATCCGACTTGTGGTCTCGCTGTTCCTTGGGAGGGTCTCCTCTGAGTGATTGACTACCCGTCAGCGGGGGT
CTTTCATTTGGGGGCTCGTCCGGGATCGGGAGACCCCTGCCCAGGGACCACCGACCCACCACCGGGAGGT
AAGCTGGCTGCCTCGCGCGTTTCGGTGATGACGGTGAAAACCTCTGACACATGCAGCTCCCGGAGACGGT
CACAGCTTGTCTGTAAGCGGATGCCGGGAGCAGACAAGCCCGTCAGGGCGCGTCAGCGGGTGTTGGCGGG
TGTCGGGGCGCAGCCATGACCCAGTCACGTAGCGATAGCGGAGTGTAGATCCGGCTGTGGAATGTGTGTC
AGTTAGGGTGTGGAAAGTCCCCAGGCTCCCCAGCAGGCAGAAGTATGCAAAGCATGCATCTCAATTAGTC
AGCAACCAGGTGTGGAAAGTCCCCAGGCTCCCCAGCAGGCAGAAGTATGCAAAGCATGCATCTCAATTAG
TCAGCAACCATAGTCCCGCCCCTAACTCCGCCCATCCCGCCCCTAACTCCGCCCAGTTCCGCCCATTCTC
CGCCCCATGGCTGACTAATTTTTTTTATTTATGCAGAGGCCGAGGCCGCCTCGGCCTCTGAGCTATTCCA
GAAGTAGTGAGGAGGCTTTTTTGGAGGCCTAGGCTTTTGCAAAAAGCTTACTGGCTTAACTATGCGGCAT
CAGAGCAGATTGTACTGAGAGTGCACCATATGCGGTGTGAAATACCGCACAGATGCGTAAGGAGAAAATA
CCGCATCAGGCGCTCTTCCGCTTCCTCGCTCACTGACTCGCTGCGCTCGGTCGTTCGGCTGCGGCGAGCG
GTATCAGCTCACTCAAAGGCGGTAATACGGTTATCCACAGAATCAGGGGATAACGCAGGAAAGAACATGT
GAGCAAAAGGCCAGCAAAAGGCCAGGAACCGTAAAAAGGCCGCGTTGCTGGCGTTTTTCCATAGGCTCCG
CCCCCCTGACGAGCATCACAAAAATCGACGCTCAAGTCAGAGGTGGCGAAACCCGACAGGACTATAAAGA
TACCAGGCGTTTCCCCCTGGAAGCTCCCTCGTGCGCTCTCCTGTTCCGACCCTGCCGCTTACCGGATACC
TGTCCGCCTTTCTCCCTTCGGGAAGCGTGGCGCTTTCTCATAGCTCACGCTGTAGGTATCTCAGTTCGGT
GTAGGTCGTTCGCTCCAAGCTGGGCTGTGTGCACGAACCCCCCGTTCAGCCCGACCGCTGCGCCTTATCC
GGTAACTATCGTCTTGAGTCCAACCCGGTAAGACACGACTTATCGCCACTGGCAGCAGCCACTGGTAACA
GGATTAGCAGAGCGAGGTATGTAGGCGGTGCTACAGAGTTCTTGAAGTGGTGGCCTAACTACGGCTACAC
TAGAAGAACAGTATTTGGTATCTGCGCTCTGCTGAAGCCAGTTACCTTCGGAAAAAGAGTTGGTAGCTCT
TGATCCGGCAAACAAACCACCGCTGGTAGCGGTGGTTTTTTTGTTTGCAAGCAGCAGATTACGCGCAGAA
AAAAAGGATCTCAAGAAGATCCTTTGATCTTTTCTACGGGGTCTGACGCTCAGTGGAACGAAAACTCACG
TTAAGGGATTTTGGTCATGAGATTATCAAAAAGGATCTTCACCTAGATCCTTTTAAATTAAAAATGAAGT
TTTAAATCAATCTAAAGTATATATGAGTAAACTTGGTCTGACAGTTACCAATGCTTAATCAGTGAGGCAC
CTATCTCAGCGATCTGTCTATTTCGTTCATCCATAGTTGCCTGACTCCCCGTCGTGTAGATAACTACGAT
ACGGGAGGGCTTACCATCTGGCCCCAGTGCTGCAATGATACCGCGAGACCCACGCTCACCGGCTCCAGAT
TTATCAGCAATAAACCAGCCAGCCGGAAGGGCCGAGCGCAGAAGTGGTCCTGCAACTTTATCCGCCTCCA
TCCAGTCTATTAATTGTTGCCGGGAAGCTAGAGTAAGTAGTTCGCCAGTTAATAGTTTGCGCAACGTTGT
TGCCATTGCTACAGGCATCGTGGTGTCACGCTCGTCGTTTGGTATGGCTTCATTCAGCTCCGGTTCCCAA
CGATCAAGGCGAGTTACATGATCCCCCATGTTGTGCAAAAAAGCGGTTAGCTCCTTCGGTCCTCCGATCG
TTGTCAGAAGTAAGTTGGCCGCAGTGTTATCACTCATGGTTATGGCAGCACTGCATAATTCTCTTACTGT
CATGCCATCCGTAAGATGCTTTTCTGTGACTGGTGAGTACTCAACCAAGTCATTCTGAGAATAGTGTATG
CGGCGACCGAGTTGCTCTTGCCCGGCGTCAATACGGGATAATACCGCGCCACATAGCAGAACTTTAAAAG
TGCTCATCATTGGAAAACGTTCTTCGGGGCGAAAACTCTCAAGGATCTTACCGCTGTTGAGATCCAGTTC
GATGTAACCCACTCGTGCACCCAACTGATCTTCAGCATCTTTTACTTTCACCAGCGTTTCTGGGTGAGCA
AAAACAGGAAGGCAAAATGCCGCAAAAAAGGGAATAAGGGCGACACGGAAATGTTGAATACTCATACTCT
TCCTTTTTCAATATTATTGAAGCATTTATCAGGGTTATTGTCTCATGAGCGGATACATATTTGAATGTAT
TTAGAAAAATAAACAAATAGGGGTTCCGCGCACATTTCCCCGAAAAGTGCCACCTAAATTGTAAGCGTTA
ATATTTTGTTAAAATTCGCGTTAAATTTTTGTTAAATCAGCTCATTTTTTAACCAATAGGCCGAAATCGG
CAAAATCCCTTAATTATTGAAGCATTTATCAGGGTTATTGTCTCATGAGCGGATACATATTTGAATGTAT
TTAGAAAAATAAACAAATAGGGGTTCCGCGCACATTTCCCCGAAAAGTGCCACCTGACGTCTAAGAAACC
ATTATTATCATGACATTAACCTATAAAAATAGGCGTATCACGAGGCCCTTTCGTCTTCAAGAATTAGCTT
GGCCATTGCATACGTTGTATCCATATCATAATATGTACATTTATATTGGCTCATGTCCAACATTACCGCC
ATGTTGACATTGATTATTGACTAGTTATTAATAGTAATCAATTACGGGGTCATTAGTTCATAGCCCATAT
ATGGAGTTCCGCGTTACATAACTTACGGTAAATGGCCCGCCTGGCTGACCGCCCAACGACCCCCGCCCAT
TGACGTCAATAATGACGTATGTTCCCATAGTAACGCCAATAGGGACTTTCCATTGACGTCAATGGGTGGA
GTATTTACGGTAAACTGCCCACTTGGCAGTACATCAAGTGTATCATATGCCAAGTACGCCCCCTATTGAC
GTCAATGACGGTAAATGGCCCGCCTGGCATTATGCCCAGTACATGACCTTATGGGACTTTCCTACTTGGC
AGTACATCTACGTATTAGTCATCGCTATTACCATGGTGATGCGGTTTTGGCAGTACATCAATGGGCGTGG
ATAGCGGTTTGACTCACGGGGATTTCCAAGTCTCCACCCCATTGACGTCAATGGGAGTTTGTTTTGGCAC
CAAAATCAACGGGACTTTCCAAAATGTCGTAACAACTCCGCCCCATTGACGCAAATGGGCGGTAGGCGTG
TACGGTGGGAGGTCTATATAAGCAGAGCTCAATAAAAGAGCCCACAACCCCTCACTCGGCGCGCCAGTCT
TCCGATAGACTGCGTCGCCCGGGTACCCGTATTCCCAATAAAGCCTCTTGCTGTTTGCATCCGAATCGTG
GTCTCGCTGTTCCTTGGGAGGGTCTCCTCTGAGTGATTGACTACCCACGACGGGGGTCTTTCATTTGGGG
GCTCGTCCGGGATTTGGAGACCCCTGCCCAGGGACCACCGACCCACCACCGGGAGGTAAGCTGGCCAGCA
ACTTATCTGTGTCTGTCCGATTGTCTAGTGTCTATGTTTGATGTTATGCGCCTGCGTCTGTACTAGTTAG
CTAACTAGCTCTGTATCTGGCGGACCCGTGGTGGAACTGACGAGTTCTGAACACCCGGCCGCAACCCTGG
GAGACGTCCCAGGGACTTTGGGGGCCGTTTTTGTGGCCCGACCTGAGGAAGGGAGTCGATGTGGAATCCG
ACCCCGTCAGGATATGTGGTTCTGGTAGGAGACGAGAACCTAAAACAGTTCCCGCCTCCGTCTGAATTTT
TGCTTTCGGTTTGGAACCGAAGCCGCGCGTCTTGTCTGCTGCAGCGCTGCAGCATCGTTCTGTGTTGTCT
CTGTCTGACTGTGTTTCTGTATTTGTCTGAAAATTAGGGCCAGACTGTTACCACTCCCTTAAGTTTGACC
TTAGGTCACTGGAAAGATGTCGAGCGGATCGCTCACAACCAGTCGGTAGATGTCAAGAAGAGACGTTGGG
TTACCTTCTGCTCTGCAGAATGGCCAACCTTTAACGTCGGATGGCCGCGAGACGGCACCTTTAACCGAGA
CCTCATCACCCAGGTTAAGATCAAGGTCTTTTCACCTGGCCCGCATGGACACCCAGACCAGGTCCCCTAC
ATCGTGACCTGGGAAGCCTTGGCTTTTGACCCCCCTCCCTGGGTCAAGCCCTTTGTACACCCTAAGCCTC
CGCCTCCTCTTCCTCCATCCGCCCCGTCTCTCCCCCTTGAACCTCCTCGTTCGACCCCGCCTCGATCCTC
CCTTTATCCAGCCCTCACTCCTTCTCTAGGCGCCGGAATTGAAGATCTGTCGACAAGGTCGGGCAGGAA
Features (pLannotate 1.2.2; 20 found; start..end, strand, type, name):
      1..241     +  promoter       U6 promoter: RNA polymerase III promoter for human U6 snRNA
    352..423     +  promoter       SV40 promoter (fragment): SV40 enhancer and early promoter
    450..660     +  promoter       SV40 promoter: SV40 early promoter
    678..1277    +  CDS            PuroR: puromycin N-acetyltransferase; pac from Streptomyces alboniger; confers resistance to puromycin
   1331..1431    +  CDS            env (fragment): murine leukemia virus gPr80 envelope polyprotein precursor; env; proteolytically cleaved into gp70SU and p15TM subunits
   1473..1898    +  LTR            3' LTR (ΔU3): self-inactivating 3' long terminal repeat (LTR) from Moloney murine leukemia virus
   1967..2007    +  CDS            rop (fragment): Rop protein, which maintains plasmids at low copy number; rop
   2109..2147    +  misc_feature   bom (fragment): basis of mobility region from pBR322
   2164..2493    +  promoter       SV40 promoter: SV40 enhancer and early promoter
   2499..2600    +  misc_feature   bom (fragment): basis of mobility region from pBR322
   2786..3374    -  rep_origin     ori: high-copy-number ColE1/pMB1/pBR322/pUC origin of replication
   3545..4405    -  CDS            AmpR: β-lactamase; bla; confers resistance to ampicillin, carbenicillin, and related antibiotics
   4406..4510    -  promoter       AmpR promoter: bla
   4536..4632    -  rep_origin     M13 ori (fragment): M13 bacteriophage origin of replication; arrow indicates direction of (+) strand synthesis
   4633..4720    -  promoter       AmpR promoter (fragment): bla
   4906..5285    +  enhancer       CMV enhancer: human cytomegalovirus immediate early enhancer
   5286..5489    +  promoter       CMV promoter: human cytomegalovirus (CMV) immediate early promoter
   5490..5665    +  LTR            5' LTR (truncated): truncated long terminal repeat from Moloney murine sarcoma virus
   5787..6061    +  misc_feature   MESV Ψ (fragment): packaging signal of murine embryonic stem cell virus
   6128..6544    +  CDS            gag (truncated): truncated Moloney murine leukemia virus (MMLV) gag gene lacking the start codon
