[The description below was written by a language model from this plasmid's Addgene catalogue record and pLannotate feature annotations shown in this document.]
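Description:
pMKO.1-shCdk1 is a gammaretroviral RNAi vector built on the pMKO.1 puro backbone and designed to knock down mouse Cdk1 (also known as Cdc2) in mammalian cells. In bacteria it is maintained as a high-copy plasmid through a ColE1/pUC-type origin and selected with ampicillin via the β-lactamase gene. Fragments of rop, bom and an M13 origin in the feature table are remnants of the plasmid backbone.

The viral genome is organised as a hybrid, self-inactivating transfer vector. A CMV enhancer/promoter is fused to a truncated 5' LTR to drive transcription of the genomic RNA in packaging cells, and this is followed by the Ψ packaging signal and a truncated gag region lacking its start codon, which together support efficient encapsidation. Downstream, a human U6 RNA polymerase III promoter expresses the short hairpin RNA against Cdk1, which was inserted between AgeI and EcoRI sites, with the AgeI site lost during cloning. The hairpin itself is not annotated in the table, but it would fall in the short gap after the U6 promoter. An SV40 early promoter then drives puromycin N-acetyltransferase, allowing selection of transduced cells with puromycin. The cassette ends in a ΔU3 3' LTR, so that after reverse transcription and integration the viral LTR promoter activity is removed, leaving expression to the internal U6 and SV40 promoters.

The sequenced record is about 200 nt longer than the total size listed in the catalogue. The plasmid is used to produce retrovirus for stable Cdk1 depletion in mouse cells. The associated publication concerns quiescence of adipocyte progenitors.
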