Addgene plasmid #160953: pMKO.1-shCdk1
Purpose: Cdk1 shRNA in pMKO.1 retroviral vector
Depositing lab: Matthew Steinhauser. Depositing organization: Brigham and Women's Hospital. Publication: Targeting nuclear receptor NR4A1-dependent adipocyte progenitor quiescence promotes metabolic adaptation to obesity. Zhang Y, Federation AJ, Kim S, O'Keefe JP, Lun M, Xiang D, Brown JD, Steinhauser ML. J Clin Invest. 2018 Nov 1;128(11):4898-4911. doi: 10.1172/JCI98353. Epub 2018 Oct 2. PubMed 30277475.
Backbone
  Vector backbone: pMKO.1 puro
  Backbone manufacturer: Addgene 8452
  Backbone size w/o insert (bp): 6340
  Total vector size (bp): 6369
  Vector type: Retroviral, RNAi
  Selectable markers: Puromycin
Growth in bacteria
  Bacterial resistance: Ampicillin, 100 μg/mL
  Growth temperature: 37°C
  Growth strain: NEB Stable
  Copy number: High Copy
Gene/Insert
  Gene/Insert name: Cdk1 shRNA
  gRNA/shRNA sequence: TRCN0000274559: GCTGTATCTCATCTTTGAGTT
  Species: M. musculus (mouse)
  Entrez Gene: Cdk1 (a.k.a. Cdc2, Cdc2a, p34<CDC2>)
  Promoter: U6
  Cloning method: Restriction Enzyme; 5′ cloning site AgeI (destroyed during cloning); 3′ cloning site EcoRI (not destroyed)
  Sequencing primers: 5′ hU6; 3′ pMKO.1 Rev: GCTTGTACTCGGTCATGGTAAGC
Terms and licenses: Academic/Nonprofit Terms; Industry Terms: Not Available to Industry
How to cite: pMKO.1-shCdk1 was a gift from Matthew Steinhauser (Addgene plasmid # 160953 ; http://n2t.net/addgene:160953 ; RRID:Addgene_160953)
